>Addgene plasmid #70106 | hSERT-N1-pECFP | addgene partial sequence | sequence record 127674 | CMV-F 5'-CGCAAATGGGCGGTAGGCGTG-3'
AGCAGAGCTGGTTTAGTGAACCGTCAGATCCGCTAGCGCTACCGGACTCAGATCTCGAGCTCAAGCTTCT
ACACCATCCGTCCCGATGGAGACGACGCCCTTGAATTCTCAGAAGCAGCTATCAGCGTGTGAAGATGGAG
AAGATTGTCAGGAAAACGGAGTTCTACAGAAGGTTGTTCCCACCCCAGGGGACAAAGTGGAGTCCGGGCA
AATATCCAATGGGTACTCAGCAGTTCCAAGTCCTGGTGCGGGAGATGACACACGGCACTCTATCCCAGCG
ACCACCACCACCCTAGTGGCTGAGCTTCATCAAGGGGAACGGGAGACCTGGGGCAAGAAGGTGGATTTCC
TTCTCTCAGTGATTGGCTATGCTGTGGACCTGGGCAATGTCTGGCGCTTCCCCTACATATGTTACCAGAA
TGGAGGGGGGGCATTCCTCCTCCCCTACACCATCATGGCCATTTTTGGGGGAATCCCGCTCTTTTACATG
GAGCTCGCACTGGGACAGTACCACCGAAATGGATGCATTTCAATATGGAGGAAAATCTGCCCGATTTTCA
AAGGGATTGGTTATGCCATCTGCATCATTGCCTTTTACATTGCTTCCTACTACAACACCATCATGGCCTG
GGCGCTATACTACCTCATCTCCTCCTTCACGGACCAGCTGCCCTGGACCAGCTGCAAGAACTCCTGGAAC
ACTGGCAACTGCACCAATTACTTCTCCGAGGACAACATCACCTGGACCCTCCATTCCACGTCCCCTGCTG
AAGAATTTTACACGCGCCACGTCCTGCAGATCCACCGGTCTAAGGGGCTCCAGGACCTGGGGGGCATCAG
CTGGCAGCTGGCCCTCTGCATCATGCTGATCTTCACTGTTATCTACTTCAGCATCTGGAAAGGCGTCAAG
ACCTCTGGCAAGGTGGTGTGGGTGACAGCCACCTTCCCTTATATCATCCTTTCTGTCCTGCTGGTGAGGG
GTGCCACCCTCCCTGGAGCCTGGAGGGG
