>Addgene plasmid #70106 | hSERT-N1-pECFP | addgene partial sequence | sequence record 127679 | EXFP-R 5'-GTCTTGTAGTTGCCGTCGTC-3'
GTAGCCTTCGGGCATGGCGGACTTGAAGAAGTCGTGCTGCTTCATGTGGTCGGGGTAGCGGCTGAAGCAC
TGCACGCCCCAGGTCAGGGTGGTCACGAGGGTGGGCCAGGGCACGGGCAGCTTGCCGGTGGTGCAGATGA
ACTTCAGGGTCAGCTTGCCGTAGGTGGCATCGCCCTCGCCCTCGCCGGACACGCTGAACTTGTGGCCGTT
TACGTCGCCGTCCAGCTCGACCAGGATGGGCACCACCCCGGTGAACAGCTCCTCGCCCTTGCTCACCATG
GTGGCGACCGGTGGATCCCGGGCCCGCGGTACCGTCGACTGCAGAATTCCCACAGCATTCAAGCGGATGT
CCCCACAAGGAATTTCTGTTGGTGTTTCTGGGGTAATACTTTTAATAATACGCTCTTTAAATGTCCCTGG
AGTGATGATCAACCGATAAGCTATATATGTGGGGATGCAAATGAAAGATGAGGTTCCTATGCAGTAACCC
AAGATGATACTCCAGTAAGGATAATTATATTGGAAAAGTCGTAGTTGTGGCGGGCTCATCAGAAAACTGC
AAATGATGAACAGGAGAAACAGAGGGCTGATGGCCACCCAGCAGATCCTCCAGAACCACCCCGGGCTGAA
GCCGAGCATTTCCTTCACGTCCCTGCAGAACTGAGTGATGCCATAGAACCAAGACACAGCGACTGCTTCG
ATCAGCGCGACAGTGAGCACTGCGGGCCCCGTGGCATACTCCTCCAGCAGCTTCACCACGTAGGCCCCTC
CAAAAGTCAGGGTGACCAGGGATCCAAAGAAGCAGGTGATGACCACGGCGAGCACGAACCGCTCCCGGCG
CTTGGCCCAGACGTGTGGGAACTCATCCAGCACAGCCGTGATCACCCCCTCCAAGCCTGCAAACGTGCTG
TCCAAGCCCAGCGTGATTAACATCAGAAAGAAGATGATGGCAAAGAAAGTGGACGCTGGCATGTTGGCTA
TCGCTTCTGCATACGTGATGAAGAGGAGGCTGGGACCTGCGTCTTTGGCC
