[The description below was written by a language model from this plasmid's Addgene catalogue record.]
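Description:
hSERT-N1-pECFP is a mammalian expression plasmid built on the Clontech pECFP-N1 backbone, designed to produce the human serotonin transporter (SERT, encoded by SLC6A4) as a fusion with enhanced cyan fluorescent protein. The SERT coding sequence was inserted by restriction cloning between the HindIII and EcoRI sites of the multiple cloning site, both of which remain intact. This places it upstream of, and in frame with, the backbone-encoded ECFP, so the fluorescent protein is attached to the transporter's C-terminus. Transcription of the fusion is driven by the CMV promoter, a strong constitutive promoter in most mammalian cell lines. The plasmid is maintained at high copy in E. coli under kanamycin selection. In mammalian cells the neomycin resistance marker allows stably transfected cells to be selected with G418. No feature table accompanies the record, so other backbone elements such as the origins of replication and polyadenylation signals are not itemised.

The stated purpose is mammalian expression of hSERT with a C-terminal CFP tag, which lets the transporter be visualised in living cells and its trafficking to, and localisation at, the plasma membrane be followed. The associated publication concerns interaction domains that support oligomer formation in the human serotonin transporter. That topic fits the common use of CFP-tagged proteins as donors in fluorescence resonance energy transfer experiments, paired with a yellow fluorescent partner, to detect close association between transporter subunits. The record itself does not spell out that specific application.
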