Addgene plasmid #70106: hSERT-N1-pECFP
Purpose: mammalian expression of hSERT with C-terminal CFP fusion
Depositing lab: Harald Sitte. Depositing organization: Medical University of Vienna. Publication: Identification of an additional interaction domain in transmembrane domains 11 and 12 that supports oligomer formation in the human serotonin transporter. Just H, Sitte HH, Schmid JA, Freissmuth M, Kudlacek O. J Biol Chem. 2004 Feb 20;279(8):6650-7. Epub 2003 Dec 5. 10.1074/jbc.M306092200 PubMed 14660642.
Backbone
  Vector backbone: pECFP-N1
  Backbone manufacturer: Clontech
  Vector type: Mammalian Expression
  Selectable markers: Neomycin (select with G418)
Growth in bacteria
  Bacterial resistance: Kanamycin, 50 μg/mL
  Growth temperature: 37°C
  Growth strain: DH5alpha
  Copy number: High Copy
Gene/Insert
  Gene/Insert name: SERT
  Species: H. sapiens (human)
  Entrez Gene: SLC6A4 (a.k.a. 5-HTT, 5-HTTLPR, 5HTT, HTT, OCD1, SERT, SERT1, hSERT)
  Promoter: CMV
  Tag / fusion protein: ECFP (C terminal on backbone)
  Cloning method: Restriction Enzyme; 5′ cloning site HindIII (not destroyed); 3′ cloning site EcoRI (not destroyed)
  Sequencing primers: 5′ CMV-F; 3′ EGFP-N
Terms and licenses: Academic/Nonprofit Terms; Industry Terms: Not Available to Industry
How to cite: hSERT-N1-pECFP was a gift from Harald Sitte (Addgene plasmid # 70106 ; http://n2t.net/addgene:70106 ; RRID:Addgene_70106)
